Addgene plasmid #176745: pZac2.1 gfaABC1D-Glt1-BioID2-BioID2-HA
Purpose: Expresses Glt-1 fused with BioID2 at the C-terminus in astrocytes
Depositing lab: Baljit Khakh. Depositing organization: University of California, Los Angeles (UCLA). Publication: Astrocyte-neuron subproteomes and obsessive-compulsive disorder mechanisms. Soto JS, Jami-Alahmadi Y, Chacon J, Moye SL, Diaz-Castro B, Wohlschlegel JA, Khakh BS. Nature. 2023 Apr;616(7958):764-773. doi: 10.1038/s41586-023-05927-7. Epub 2023 Apr 12. PubMed 37046092.
Backbone
  Vector backbone: PZac2.1
  Backbone manufacturer: Khakh lab
  Backbone size w/o insert (bp): 5101
  Total vector size (bp): 8359
  Vector type: Bacterial Expression, AAV
Growth in bacteria
  Bacterial resistance: Ampicillin, 100 μg/mL
  Growth temperature: 37°C
  Growth strain: NEB Stable
  Copy number: Unknown
Gene/Insert
  Gene/Insert name: Glt1-BioID2-BioID2-HA (alt name: Glt1-BioID2-HA)
  Species: M. musculus (mouse); Aquifex aeolicus
  Insert size (bp): 3258
  Promoter: gfaABC1D
  Tag / fusion protein: HA (C terminal on insert)
  Cloning method: Ligation Independent Cloning
  Sequencing primers: 5′ taatacgactcactatagg; 3′ gtggtttgtccaaactcatc
Resource information
  A portion of this plasmid was derived from a plasmid made by: Kyle Roux and Scott Soderling labs
Terms and licenses: Academic/Nonprofit Terms; Industry Terms: Not Available to Industry
How to cite: pZac2.1 gfaABC1D-Glt1-BioID2-BioID2-HA was a gift from Baljit Khakh (Addgene plasmid # 176745 ; http://n2t.net/addgene:176745 ; RRID:Addgene_176745)
