[The description below was written by a language model from this plasmid's Addgene catalogue record and pLannotate feature annotations shown in this document.]
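Description:
pZac2.1 gfaABC1D-Glt1-BioID2-BioID2-HA is an 8.4 kb AAV transfer (cis) plasmid built on the pZac2.1 backbone. It is designed to deliver an astrocyte-targeted proximity-labelling construct. In E. coli it is maintained through a high-copy ColE1/pUC-type origin and selected with ampicillin via the bla gene. An f1 origin and remnants of the lac region (lacI and lacZα fragments, lac promoter and operator) are also present as backbone carry-over. Two AAV2 inverted terminal repeats, both annotated as fragments, flank the expression cassette and define the segment that is packaged into recombinant AAV particles.

According to the record, expression is driven by gfaABC1D, a compact GFAP-derived promoter that restricts transcription to astrocytes. The automated annotation does not call this promoter, but an unannotated stretch between the left ITR and the chimeric β-globin/immunoglobulin intron is where it would be expected to lie. A T7 promoter precedes the coding sequence. The open reading frame begins with mouse Slc1a2 (Glt1/EAAT2), the sodium-dependent glutamate transporter. The catalogue describes a C-terminal fusion to BioID2, the promiscuous biotin ligase derived from Aquifex aeolicus, followed by an HA epitope tag. The name suggests two BioID2 copies, though the alternative name lists only one. The BioID2 and HA portions are not annotated, but they plausibly occupy the roughly 1.5 kb gap between Slc1a2 and the WPRE. The WPRE and an SV40 polyadenylation signal enhance transcript stability and processing.

The fusion places biotin ligase activity at sites where Glt1 resides in astrocytes, so that neighbouring proteins are biotinylated and can be captured for proteomic identification. The HA tag allows the fusion protein itself to be detected.
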