Features (pLannotate 1.2.2; 17 found; start..end, strand, type, name):
      2..94      +  CDS            lacI (fragment): lac repressor; lacI; The lac repressor binds to the lac operator to inhibit transcription in E. coli. This inhibition can be relieved by adding lactose or isopropyl-β-D-thiogalactopyranoside (IPTG).
    107..128     +  protein_bind   CAP binding site: CAP binding activates transcription in the presence of cAMP. E. coli catabolite activator protein
    143..173     +  promoter       lac promoter: promoter for the E. coli lac operon
    181..197     +  protein_bind   lac operator: The lac repressor binds to the lac operator to inhibit transcription in E. coli. This inhibition can be relieved by adding lactose or isopropyl-β-D-thiogalactopyranoside (IPTG). lac repressor encoded by lacI
    258..388     -  repeat_region  AAV2 ITR (fragment): inverted terminal repeat of adeno-associated virus serotype 2 inverted
   1239..1371    +  intron         chimeric intron: chimera between introns from human β-globin and immunoglobulin heavy chain genes
   1416..1434    +  promoter       T7 promoter: promoter for bacteriophage T7 RNA polymerase
   1453..3168    +  CDS            Slc1a2: EAA2_MOUSE - Also known as Eaat2, Glt1. Experimental evidence at protein level: Swiss-Prot protein existence level 1. Sodium-dependent, high-affinity amino acid transporter that mediates the uptake of L-glutamate and also L-aspartate and D-aspartate (PubMed:7698742, PubMed:7557442, PubMed:9373176). Functions as a symporter that transports one amino acid molecule together with two or three Na(+) ions and one proton, in parallel with the counter-transport of one K(+) ion. Mediates Cl(-) flux that is not coupled to amino acid transport; this avoids the accumulation of negative charges due to aspa
   4732..5320    +  misc_feature   WPRE: woodchuck hepatitis virus posttranscriptional regulatory element
   5384..5505    -  polyA_signal   SV40 poly(A) signal: SV40 polyadenylation signal
   5528..5596    -  CDS            large T antigen (fragment): large T antigen from SV40 (simian virus 40)
   5667..5797    +  repeat_region  AAV2 ITR (fragment): inverted terminal repeat of adeno-associated virus serotype 2 inverted
   5811..5968    +  CDS            lacZα (fragment): LacZα fragment of β-galactosidase; lacZ fragment
   5973..6401    +  rep_origin     f1 ori (sequence partly withheld): f1 bacteriophage origin of replication; arrow indicates direction of (+) strand synthesis
   6454..6558    +  promoter       AmpR promoter: bla
   6559..7419    +  CDS            AmpR: β-lactamase; bla; confers resistance to ampicillin, carbenicillin, and related antibiotics
   7590..8178    +  rep_origin     ori: high-copy-number ColE1/pMB1/pBR322/pUC origin of replication
>Addgene plasmid #176745 | pZac2.1 gfaABC1D-Glt1-BioID2-BioID2-HA | addgene full sequence | sequence record 348789 | Addgene NGS Result
AGCGCCCAATACGCAAACCGCCTCTCCCCGCGCGTTGGCCGATTCATTAATGCAGCTGGCACGACAGGTT
TCCCGACTGGAAAGCGGGCAGTGAGCGCAACGCAATTAATGTGAGTTAGCTCACTCATTAGGCACCCCAG
GCTTTACACTTTATGCTTCCGGCTCGTATGTTGTGTGGAATTGTGAGCGGATAACAATTTCACACAGGAA
ACAGCTATGACCATGATTACGCCAGATTTAATTAAGGCCTTAATTAGGCTGCGCGCTCGCTCGCTCACTG
AGGCCGCCCGGGCAAAGCCCGGGCGTCGGGCGACCTTTGGTCGCCCGGCCTCAGTGAGCGAGCGAGCGCG
CAGAGAGGGAGTGGCCAACTCCATCACTAGGGGTTCCTTGTAGTTAATGATTAACCCGCCATGCTACTTA
TCTACGTAGCCATGCTCTAGGAAGATCTAACATATCCTGGTGTGGAGTAGGGGACGCTGCTCTGACAGAG
GCTCGGGGGCCTGAGCTGGCTCTGTGAGCTGGGGAGGAGGCAGACAGCCAGGCCTTGTCTGCAAGCAGAC
CTGGCAGCATTGGGCTGGCCGCCCCCCAGGGCCTCCTCTTCATGCCCAGTGAATGACTCACCTTGGCACA
GACACAATGTTCGGGGTGGGCACAGTGCCTGCTTCCCGCCGCACCCCAGCCCCCCTCAAATGCCTTCCGA
GAAGCCCATTGAGCAGGGGGCTTGCATTGCACCCCAGCCTGACAGCCTGGCATCTTGGGATAAAAGCAGC
ACAGCCCCCTAGGGGCTGCCCTTGCTGTGTGGCGCCACCGGCGGTGGAGAACAAGGCTCTATTCAGCCTG
TGCCCAGGAAAGGGGATCAGGGGATGCCCAGGCATGGACAGTGGGTGGCAGGGGGGGAGAGGAGGGCTGT
CTGCTTCCCAGAAGTCCAAGGACACAAATGGGTGAGGGGAGAGCTCTCCCCATAGCTGGGCTGCGGCCCA
ACCCCACCCCCTCAGGCTATGCCAGGGGGTGTTGCCAGGGGCACCCGGGCATCGCCAGTCTAGCCCACTC
CTTCATAAAGCCCTCGCATCCCAGGAGCGAGCAGAGCCAGAGCAGGTTGGAGAGGAGACGCATCACCTCC
GCTGCTCGCAAGCTTTATTGCGGTAGTTTATCACAGTTAAATTGCTAACGCAGTCAGTGCTTCTGACACA
ACAGTCTCGAACTTAAGCTGCAGAAGTTGGTCGTGAGGCACTGGGCAGGTAAGTATCAAGGTTACAAGAC
AGGTTTAAGGAGACCAATAGAAACTGGGCTTGTCGAGACAGAGAAGACTCTTGCGTTTCTGATAGGCACC
TATTGGTCTTACTGACATCCACTTTGCCTTTCTCTCCACAGGTGTCCACTCCCAGTTCAATTACAGCTCT
TAAGGCTAGAGTACTTAATACGACTCACTATAGGCTAGCCTCGAACGCCACCATGGCATCAACAGAGGGT
GCCAACAATATGCCCAAGCAGGTAGAAGTGCGCATGCATGACAGCCACCTCAGCTCCGATGAGCCAAAGC
ACCGAAACCTGGGCATGCGCATGTGCGACAAGCTGGGGAAAAATCTCCTGCTCTCACTGACTGTGTTTGG
TGTCATCCTGGGAGCAGTGTGTGGCGGGCTGCTTCGCTTGGCATCGCCCATCCACCCTGATGTGGTCATG
TTGATAGCCTTCCCGGGGGACATACTCATGAGGATGCTGAAGATGCTCATCCTCCCTCTTATCATCTCCA
GTTTAATCACAGGGTTGTCAGGCCTGGATGCTAAAGCCAGCGGCCGCCTAGGCACGAGAGCTATGGTGTA
TTACATGTCCACGACCATCATTGCCGCCGTGCTGGGGGTCATCCTGGTGTTGGCCATCCACCCAGGCAAT
CCCAAACTCAAGAAGCAGCTAGGGCCCGGGAAGAAGAACGACGAGGTGTCTAGCCTGGATGCCTTCCTGG
ATCTCATTAGAAATCTCTTCCCGGAGAACCTGGTGCAAGCCTGTTTCCAGCAGATTCAGACAGTGACAAA
GAAAGTTCTGGTGGCACCTCCATCTGAGGAGGCCAATACCACCAAGGCGGTCATCTCCATGTTGAATGAA
ACCATGAACGAGGCCCCTGAAGAAACTAAGATCGTTATCAAGAAGGGCCTGGAGTTCAAGGACGGGATGA
ACGTCTTAGGTCTGATCGGATTCTTTATTGCTTTCGGCATTGCCATGGGGAAGATGGGTGAACAGGCCAA
GCTGATGGTGGAGTTCTTCAACATTCTGAATGAGATCGTGATGAAGTTAGTGATCATGATCATGTGGTAC
TCCCCTCTGGGTATCGCCTGCTTGATTTGTGGGAAGATCATCGCCATCAAGGACTTAGAAGTGGTTGCTA
GGCAGCTGGGGATGTACATGATCACCGTGATCGTGGGCCTCATCATTCACGGGGGCATCTTTCTCCCCTT
GATTTACTTTGTAGTGACCAGAAAAAATCCATTCTCCTTTTTTGCTGGCATATTCCAAGCCTGGATCACT
GCTCTGGGAACTGCTTCCAGTGCTGGAACTTTGCCTGTTACCTTCCGTTGCTTGGAAGATAATCTAGGGA
TTGACAAGCGTGTGACCAGATTCGTCCTCCCAGTCGGAGCAACCATTCACATGGATGGCACAGCCCTTTA
CGAGGCTGTGGCAGCCATCTTCATAGCCCAAATGAATGGGGTCATCTTGGATGGAGGTCAGATTGTGACT
GTAAGCCTTACAGCCACCCTGGCGAGCATTGGTGCAGCCAGTATTCCCAGCGCCGGGCTGGTCACCATGC
TCCTCATTCTCACAGCTGTGGGCCTGCCAACGGAGGATATCAGTCTGCTGGTGGCGGTGGACTGGCTGCT
GGATAGAATGAGAACTTCAGTCAATGTGGTGGGCGATTCTTTTGGGGCTGGGATTGTCTATCACCTTTCC
AAGTCTGAGCTGGACACCATTGACTCCCAACACCGAATGCAGGAAGACATCGAGATGACCAAGACGCAGT
CCATTTACGACGACAAGAACCACAGGGAAAGCAACTCTAATCAGTGTGTCTATGCCGCACACAACTCTGT
CGTAATAGATGAGTGCAAGGTAACTCTGGCGGCCAATGGAAAGTCAGCTGACTGCAGTGTTGAGGAAGAA
CCTTGGAAACGTGAAAAACTCGAGCTCGGATCCACCACCATGTTCAAAAATCTTATTTGGCTGAAGGAAG
TTGATAGCACCCAGGAGCGGCTTAAGGAATGGAATGTCTCCTATGGCACTGCACTCGTCGCCGATAGACA
GACCAAAGGTAGAGGCGGTCTCGGACGGAAGTGGTTGAGTCAGGAGGGCGGTCTTTACTTCTCTTTCTTG
TTGAATCCAAAAGAGTTTGAAAATTTGTTGCAACTTCCACTGGTCTTGGGACTCTCCGTGAGCGAGGCAC
TCGAAGAGATTACAGAGATACCATTTAGTCTGAAGTGGCCCAACGACGTTTATTTTCAGGAGAAAAAGGT
TTCAGGGGTCCTTTGTGAGCTCAGTAAGGACAAGCTGATAGTGGGAATCGGTATAAACGTGAATCAAAGA
GAGATCCCTGAAGAGATCAAGGATCGGGCCACAACACTTTATGAAATCACTGGAAAGGATTGGGACAGAA
AGGAGGTCTTGCTGAAGGTTCTCAAGCGAATTTCCGAAAATCTCAAGAAATTTAAGGAAAAATCCTTTAA
AGAGTTCAAAGGAAAAATTGAGTCAAAGATGTTGTACCTTGGAGAGGAGGTTAAACTCTTGGGAGAAGGC
AAGATTACCGGGAAACTTGTGGGCCTGAGTGAAAAGGGCGGTGCTTTGATACTTACAGAGGAAGGCATAA
AGGAGATACTGTCCGGCGAATTTAGCTTGCGACGGTCAAGCTTAGGTGGAGGAGGTTCTGGAGGCGGTGG
AAGTGGTGGCGGAGGTAGCGGTGGAGGAGGTTCTATGGTGTCTAAGGAATTCATGTTCAAAAATCTTATT
TGGCTGAAGGAAGTTGATAGCACCCAGGAGCGGCTTAAGGAATGGAATGTCTCCTATGGCACTGCACTCG
TCGCCGATAGACAGACCAAAGGTAGAGGCGGTCTCGGACGGAAGTGGTTGAGTCAGGAGGGCGGTCTTTA
CTTCTCTTTCTTGTTGAATCCAAAAGAGTTTGAAAATTTGTTGCAACTTCCACTGGTCTTGGGACTCTCC
GTGAGCGAGGCACTCGAAGAGATTACAGAGATACCATTTAGTCTGAAGTGGCCCAACGACGTTTATTTTC
AGGAGAAAAAGGTTTCAGGGGTCCTTTGTGAGCTCAGTAAGGACAAGCTGATAGTGGGAATCGGTATAAA
CGTGAATCAAAGAGAGATCCCTGAAGAGATCAAGGATCGGGCCACAACACTTTATGAAATCACTGGAAAG
GATTGGGACAGAAAGGAGGTCTTGCTGAAGGTTCTCAAGCGAATTTCCGAAAATCTCAAGAAATTTAAGG
AAAAATCCTTTAAAGAGTTCAAAGGAAAAATTGAGTCAAAGATGTTGTACCTTGGAGAGGAGGTTAAACT
CTTGGGAGAAGGCAAGATTACCGGGAAACTTGTGGGCCTGAGTGAAAAGGGCGGTGCTTTGATACTTACA
GAGGAAGGCATAAAGGAGATACTGTCCGGCGAATTTAGCTTGCGACGGTCAGCTAGCGCTTACCCTTACG
ATGTACCGGATTACGCATAGGGATCCAATTCGCTTATCGATAATCAACCTCTGGATTACAAAATTTGTGA
AAGATTGACTGGTATTCTTAACTATGTTGCTCCTTTTACGCTATGTGGATACGCTGCTTTAATGCCTTTG
TATCATGCTATTGCTTCCCGTATGGCTTTCATTTTCTCCTCCTTGTATAAATCCTGGTTGCTGTCTCTTT
ATGAGGAGTTGTGGCCCGTTGTCAGGCAACGTGGCGTGGTGTGCACTGTGTTTGCTGACGCAACCCCCAC
TGGTTGGGGCATTGCCACCACCTGTCAGCTCCTTTCCGGGACTTTCGCTTTCCCCCTCCCTATTGCCACG
GCGGAACTCATCGCCGCCTGCCTTGCCCGCTGCTGGACAGGGGCTCGGCTGTTGGGCACTGACAATTCCG
TGGTGTTGTCGGGGAAATCATCGTCCTTTCCTTGGCTGCTCGCCTATGTTGCCACCTGGATTCTGCGCGG
GACGTCCTTCTGCTACGTCCCTTCGGCCCTCAATCCAGCGGACCTTCCTTCCCGCGGCCTGCTGCCGGCT
CTGCGGCCTCTTCCGCGTCTTCGCCTTCGCCCTCAGACGAGTCGGATCTCCCTTTGGGCCGCCTCCCCGC
ATCGATACCGGAATTCTGCAGATATCTAGAGTCGACCCGGGCGGCCGCTTCGAGCAGACATGATAAGATA
CATTGATGAGTTTGGACAAACCACAACTAGAATGCAGTGAAAAAAATGCTTTATTTGTGAAATTTGTGAT
GCTATTGCTTTATTTGTAACCATTATAAGCTGCAATAAACAAGTTAACAACAACAATTGCATTCATTTTA
TGTTTCAGGTTCAGGGGGAGATGTGGGAGGTTTTTTAAAGCAAGTAAAACCTCTACAAATGTGGTAAAAT
CGATAAGGATCTTCCTAGAGCATGGCTACGTAGATAAGTAGCATGGCGGGTTAATCATTAACTACAAGGA
ACCCCTAGTGATGGAGTTGGCCACTCCCTCTCTGCGCGCTCGCTCGCTCACTGAGGCCGGGCGACCAAAG
GTCGCCCGACGCCCGGGCTTTGCCCGGGCGGCCTCAGTGAGCGAGCGAGCGCGCAGCCTTAATTAACCTA
ATTCACTGGCCGTCGTTTTACAACGTCGTGACTGGGAAAACCCTGGCGTTACCCAACTTAATCGCCTTGC
AGCACATCCCCCTTTCGCCAGCTGGCGTAATAGCGAAGAGGCCCGCACCGATCGCCCTTCCCAACAGTTG
CGCAGCCTGAATGGCGAATGGG
[124 nt withheld, positions 5973-6096]
C
[91 nt withheld, positions 6098-6188]
A
[49 nt withheld, positions 6190-6238]
CCTTTGACGTTGGAGTCCACGTTCTTT
[37 nt withheld, positions 6266-6302]
ACCCTATCTCGGTCTATTCTTTTGATTTATAAGGGATTTTGCCGATTTCGGCCTATTGGTTAAAAAATGA
GCTGATTTAACAAAAATTTAACGCGAATTTTAACAAAATATTAACGCTTACAATTTAGGTGGCACTTTTC
GGGGAAATGTGCGCGGAACCCCTATTTGTTTATTTTTCTAAATACATTCAAATATGTATCCGCTCATGAG
ACAATAACCCTGATAAATGCTTCAATAATATTGAAAAAGGAAGAGTATGAGTATTCAACATTTCCGTGTC
GCCCTTATTCCCTTTTTTGCGGCATTTTGCCTTCCTGTTTTTGCTCACCCAGAAACGCTGGTGAAAGTAA
AAGATGCTGAAGATCAGTTGGGTGCACGAGTGGGTTACATCGAACTGGATCTCAACAGCGGTAAGATCCT
TGAGAGTTTTCGCCCCGAAGAACGTTTTCCAATGATGAGCACTTTTAAAGTTCTGCTATGTGGCGCGGTA
TTATCCCGTATTGACGCCGGGCAAGAGCAACTCGGTCGCCGCATACACTATTCTCAGAATGACTTGGTTG
AGTACTCACCAGTCACAGAAAAGCATCTTACGGATGGCATGACAGTAAGAGAATTATGCAGTGCTGCCAT
AACCATGAGTGATAACACTGCGGCCAACTTACTTCTGACAACGATCGGAGGACCGAAGGAGCTAACCGCT
TTTTTGCACAACATGGGGGATCATGTAACTCGCCTTGATCGTTGGGAACCGGAGCTGAATGAAGCCATAC
CAAACGACGAGCGTGACACCACGATGCCTGTAGCAATGGCAACAACGTTGCGCAAACTATTAACTGGCGA
ACTACTTACTCTAGCTTCCCGGCAACAATTAATAGACTGGATGGAGGCGGATAAAGTTGCAGGACCACTT
CTGCGCTCGGCCCTTCCGGCTGGCTGGTTTATTGCTGATAAATCTGGAGCCGGTGAGCGTGGGTCTCGCG
GTATCATTGCAGCACTGGGGCCAGATGGTAAGCCCTCCCGTATCGTAGTTATCTACACGACGGGGAGTCA
GGCAACTATGGATGAACGAAATAGACAGATCGCTGAGATAGGTGCCTCACTGATTAAGCATTGGTAACTG
TCAGACCAAGTTTACTCATATATACTTTAGATTGATTTAAAACTTCATTTTTAATTTAAAAGGATCTAGG
TGAAGATCCTTTTTGATAATCTCATGACCAAAATCCCTTAACGTGAGTTTTCGTTCCACTGAGCGTCAGA
CCCCGTAGAAAAGATCAAAGGATCTTCTTGAGATCCTTTTTTTCTGCGCGTAATCTGCTGCTTGCAAACA
AAAAAACCACCGCTACCAGCGGTGGTTTGTTTGCCGGATCAAGAGCTACCAACTCTTTTTCCGAAGGTAA
CTGGCTTCAGCAGAGCGCAGATACCAAATACTGTTCTTCTAGTGTAGCCGTAGTTAGGCCACCACTTCAA
GAACTCTGTAGCACCGCCTACATACCTCGCTCTGCTAATCCTGTTACCAGTGGCTGCTGCCAGTGGCGAT
AAGTCGTGTCTTACCGGGTTGGACTCAAGACGATAGTTACCGGATAAGGCGCAGCGGTCGGGCTGAACGG
GGGGTTCGTGCACACAGCCCAGCTTGGAGCGAACGACCTACACCGAACTGAGATACCTACAGCGTGAGCT
ATGAGAAAGCGCCACGCTTCCCGAAGGGAGAAAGGCGGACAGGTATCCGGTAAGCGGCAGGGTCGGAACA
GGAGAGCGCACGAGGGAGCTTCCAGGGGGAAACGCCTGGTATCTTTATAGTCCTGTCGGGTTTCGCCACC
TCTGACTTGAGCGTCGATTTTTGTGATGCTCGTCAGGGGGGCGGAGCCTATGGAAAAACGCCAGCAACGC
GGCCTTTTTACGGTTCCTGGCCTTTTGCTGGCCTTTTGCTCACATGTTCTTTCCTGCGTTATCCCCTGAT
TCTGTGGATAACCGTATTACCGCCTTTGAGTGAGCTGATACCGCTCGCCGCAGCCGAACGACCGAGCGCA
GCGAGTCAGTGAGCGAGGAAGCGGAAG
